>Addgene plasmid #147471 | pN1-HsSmg5-Q123E-siRNAres-V5-SBP-MBP_S | depositor full sequence | sequence record 289918 | Full Sequence
TAGTTATTAATAGTAATCAATTACGGGGTCATTAGTTCATAGCCCATATATGGAGTTCCGCGTTACATAA
CTTACGGTAAATGGCCCGCCTGGCTGACCGCCCAACGACCCCCGCCCATTGACGTCAATAATGACGTATG
TTCCCATAGTAACGCCAATAGGGACTTTCCATTGACGTCAATGGGTGGAGTATTTACGGTAAACTGCCCA
CTTGGCAGTACATCAAGTGTATCATATGCCAAGTACGCCCCCTATTGACGTCAATGACGGTAAATGGCCC
GCCTGGCATTATGCCCAGTACATGACCTTATGGGACTTTCCTACTTGGCAGTACATCTACGTATTAGTCA
TCGCTATTACCATGGTGATGCGGTTTTGGCAGTACATCAATGGGCGTGGATAGCGGTTTGACTCACGGGG
ATTTCCAAGTCTCCACCCCATTGACGTCAATGGGAGTTTGTTTTGGCACCAAAATCAACGGGACTTTCCA
AAATGTCGTAACAACTCCGCCCCATTGACGCAAATGGGCGGTAGGCGTGTACGGTGGGAGGTCTATATAA
GCAGAGCTGGTTTAGTGAACCGTCAGATCCGCTAGCGCTACCGGACTCAGATCTCGAGCTCAAGCTTCGA
ATTCGCAACATGAGCCAAGGCCCCCCCACAGGGGAGAGCAGCGAGCCCGAAGCAAAAGTCCTCCACACTA
AGCGGCTTTACCGGGCTGTGGTGGAGGCTGTGCATCGACTTGACCTCATCCTTTGCAACAAAACTGCTTA
TCAAGAAGTATTCAAACCAGAAAACATTAGCCTGAGGAACAAGCTGCGTGAGCTCTGCGTCAAGCTTATG
TTCCTGCACCCAGTGGACTATGGGAGAAAGGCTGAGGAGCTGCTGTGGAGAAGGGTATACTATGAAGTTA
TCCAGCTTATCAAGACTAACAAAAAGCACATCCACAGCCGGAGCACTTTGGAATGTGCCTACAGGACGCA
CCTGGTTGCTGGTATTGGCTTCTACGAGCATCTCCTTCTCTATATCCAGTCCCACTACCAGCTGGAACTG
CAGTGCTGCATCGACTGGACCCATGTCACTGACCCCCTCATAGGATGCAAGAAGCCAGTGTCTGCCTCAG
GGAAGGAGATGGATTGGGCACAGATGGCATGTCACCGATGTCTGGTGTATCTGGGGGATTTGTCCCGATA
TCAGAATGAATTAGCTGGCGTAGATACCGAGCTGCTAGCCGAGAGATTTTACTACCAAGCCCTGTCAGTA
GCTCCTCAGATTGGAATGCCCTTCAATCAGCTGGGCACCCTGGCAGGCAGCAAGTACTATAATGTGGAAG
CCATGTATTGCTACCTGCGCTGCATCCAGTCAGAAGTGTCCTTTGAGGGAGCCTATGGGAACCTCAAGCG
GCTGTATGACAAGGCAGCCAAAATGTACCACCAACTGAAGAAGTGTGAGACTCGGAAACTGTCTCCTGGC
AAAAAGCGATGTAAAGACATTAAAAGGTTGCTAGTGAACTTTATGTATCTGCAAAGCCTCCTACAGCCCA
AAAGCAGCTCCGTGGACTCAGAGCTGACCTCACTTTGCCAGTCAGTCCTGGAGGACTTCAACCTCTGCCT
CTTCTACCCGCCCTCCTCACCCAACCTCAGCCTGGCCAGTGAGGATGAGGAGGAGTATGAGAGTGGATAT
GCTTTCCTCCCGGACCTTCTCATCTTTCAAATGGTCATCATCCGCCTTATGTGTGTGCACAGCTTGGAGA
GAGCAGGATCCAAGCAGTACAGTGCAGCCATTGCCTTCACCCTGGCCCTCTTTTCCCACCTCGTCAATCA
TGTCAACATACGGCTGCAGGCTGAGCTGGAAGAGGGCGAGAATCCCGTCCCGGCATTCCAGAGTGATGGC
ACAGATGAACCAGAGTCCAAGGAACCTGTGGAGAAAGAGGAGGAGCCAGATCCTGAGCCTCCTCCTGTAA
CACCCCAAGTGGGTGAGGGCAGAAAGAGCCGTAAGTTCTCTCGCCTCTCCTGTCTCCGCCGTCGCCGCCA
CCCACCCAAAGTTGGTGATGACAGTGACCTGAGTGAAGGCTTTGAATCGGACTCAAGCCATGACTCAGCC
CGGGCCAGTGAGGGCTCAGACAGTGGCTCTGACAAGAGTCTTGAAGGTGGGGGAACGGCCTTTGATGCTG
AAACGGACTCGGAAATGAATAGCCAGGAGTCCCGATCAGACTTGGAAGATATGGAGGAAGAGGAGGGGAC
ACGGTCACCAACCCTGGAGCCCCCTCGGGGCAGATCAGAGGCTCCCGATTCCCTCAATGGCCCACTGGGC
CCCAGTGAGGCTAGCATTGCCAGCAATCTACAAGCCATGTCCACCCAGATGTTCCAGACTAAGCGCTGCT
TCCGACTGGCCCCCACCTTTAGCAACCTGCTCCTCCAGCCCACCACCAACCCTCATACCTCGGCCAGCCA
CAGGCCTTGCGTCAATGGGGATGTAGACAAGCCTTCAGAGCCAGCCTCTGAGGAGGGCTCTGAGTCGGAG
GGGAGTGAGTCCAGTGGACGCTCCTGTCGGAATGAGCGCAGCATCCAGGAGAAGCTTCAGGTCCTGATGG
CCGAAGGTCTGCTTCCTGCTGTGAAGGTATTTCTAGATTGGCTGCGGACCAACCCCGACCTCATCATCGT
GTGTGCGCAGAGCTCTCAAAGTCTGTGGAACCGCCTGTCTGTGTTGCTGAATCTGTTGCCTGCTGCTGGT
GAACTCCAGGAGTCTGGCCTGGCCTTGTGTCCTGAGGTCCAAGATCTTCTTGAAGGTTGTGAACTGCCTG
ACCTCCCCTCTAGCCTTCTGCTCCCAGAGGACATGGCTCTTCGTAACCTGCCCCCGCTCCGAGCTGCCCA
CAGACGCTTTAACTTTGACACGGATCGGCCCCTGCTCAGCACCTTAGAGGAGTCAGTGGTGCGCATCTGC
TGCATCCGCAGCTTTGGTCATTTCATCGCCCGCCTGCAAGGCAGCATCCTGCAGTTCAACCCAGAGGTTG
GCATCTTCGTCAGCATTGCCCAGTCTGAGCAGGAGAGCCTGCTGCAGCAGGCCCAGGCACAGTTCCGAAT
GGCACAGGAGGAAGCTCGTCGGAACAGGCTCATGAGAGACATGGCTCAGCTACGACTTCAGCTCGAAGTG
TCTCAGCTGGAGGGCAGCCTGCAGCAGCCCAAGGCCCAGTCAGCCATGTCTCCCTACCTCGTCCCTGACA
CCCAGGCCCTCTGCCACCATCTCCCTGTCATCCGCCAACTGGCCACCAGTGGCCGCTTCATTGTCATCAT
CCCAAGGACAGTGATCGATGGCCTGGATTTGCTGAAGAAGGAACACCCAGGGGCCCGGGATGGGATTCGG
TACCTGGAGGCAGAGTTTAAAAAAGGAAACAGGTACATTCGCTGCCAGAAAGAGGTGGGAAAGAGCTTTG
AGCGGCATAAGCTGAAGAGGCAGGATGCAGATGCCTGGACTCTCTATAAGATCCTAGACAGCTGCAAACA
GCTGACTCTGGCCCAGGGGGCAGGTGAGGAGGATCCGAGTGGCATGGTGACCATCATCACAGGCCTTCCA
CTGGACAACCCCAGCGTGCTTTCAGGCCCCATGCAGGCAGCCCTGCAGGCCGCTGCCCACGCCAGTGTGG
ACATCAAGAATGTTCTGGACTTCTACAAGCAGTGGAAGGAAATTGGTACGTCGACGGTACCGCGGGCCCG
GGATCCACCGGTCCCTCCAGGTAAGCCTATCCCTAACCCTCTCCTCGGTCTCGATTCTACGCCCGGAAGC
GGTAGCGGTACCATGGACGAGAAGACCACCGGCTGGGGGGGCGGCCACGTGGTGGAGGGCCTGGCCGGCG
AGCTGGAGCAGCTGCGGGCCAGGCTGGAGCACCACCCTCAGGGCCAGCGGGAGCCCTCCGGCGGCTGCAA
GCCCCTCGACATGAAAATCGAAGAAGGTAAACTGGTAATCTGGATTAACGGCGATAAAGGCTATAACGGT
CTCGCTGAAGTCGGTAAGAAATTCGAGAAAGATACCGGAATTAAAGTCACCGTTGAGCATCCGGATAAAC
TGGAAGAGAAATTCCCGCAGGTTGCGGCAACTGGCGATGGCCCTGACATTATCTTCTGGGCACACGACCG
CTTTGGTGGCTACGCTCAATCTGGCCTGTTGGCTGAAATCACCCCGGACAAAGCGTTCCAGGACAAGCTG
TATCCGTTTACCTGGGATGCCGTACGTTACAACGGCAAGCTGATTGCTTACCCGATCGCTGTTGAAGCGT
TATCGCTGATTTATAACAAAGATCTGCTGCCGAACCCGCCAAAAACCTGGGAAGAGATCCCGGCGCTGGA
TAAAGAACTGAAAGCGAAAGGTAAGAGCGCGCTGATGTTCAACCTGCAAGAACCGTACTTCACCTGGCCG
CTGATTGCTGCTGACGGGGGTTATGCGTTCAAGTATGAAAACGGCAAGTACGACATTAAAGACGTGGGCG
TGGATAACGCTGGCGCGAAAGCGGGTCTGACCTTCCTGGTTGACCTGATTAAAAGCAAACACATGAATGC
AGACACCGATTACTCCATCGCAGAAGCTGCCTTTAATAAAGGCGAAACAGCGATGACCATCAACGGCCCG
TGGGCATGGTCCAACATCGACACCAGCAAAGTGAATTATGGTGTAACGGTACTGCCGACCTTCAAGGGTC
AACCATCCAAACCGTTCGTTGGCGTGCTGAGCGCAGGTATTAACGCCGCCAGTCCGAACAAAGAGCTGGC
GAAAGAGTTCCTCGAAAACTATCTGCTGACTGATGAAGGTCTGGAAGCGGTTAATAAAGACAAACCGCTG
GGTGCCGTAGCGCTGAAGTCTTACGAGGAAGAGTTGGCGAAAGATCCACGTATTGCCGCCACCATGGAAA
ACGCCCAGAAAGGTGAAATCATGCCGAACATCCCGCAGATGTCCGCTTTCTGGTATGCCGTGCGTACTGC
GGTGATCAACGCCGCCAGCGGTCGTCAGACTGTCGATGAAGCCCTGAAAGACTAAGCGGCCGCGACTCTA
GATCATAATCAGCCATACCACATTTGTAGAGGTTTTACTTGCTTTAAAAAACCTCCCACACCTCCCCCTG
AACCTGAAACATAAAATGAATGCAATTGTTGTTGTTAACTTGTTTATTGCAGCTTATAATGGTTACAAAT
AAAGCAATAGCATCACAAATTTCACAAATAAAGCATTTTTTTCACTGCATTCTAGTTGTGGTTTGTCCAA
ACTCATCAATGTATCTTAAGGCGTAAATTGTAAGCGTTAATATTTTGTTAAAATTCGCGTTAAATTTTTG
TTAAATCAGCTCATTTTTTAACCAATAGGCCGAAATCGGCAAAATCCCTTATAAATCAAAAGAATAGACC
GAGATAGGGT
[37 nt withheld, positions 5401-5437]
AAAGAACGTGGACTCCAACGTCAAAGG
[49 nt withheld, positions 5465-5513]
T
[91 nt withheld, positions 5515-5605]
G
[124 nt withheld, positions 5607-5730]
CAGGTGGCACTTTTCGGGGAAATGTGCGCGGAACCCCTATTTGTTTATTTTTCTAAATACATTCAAATAT
GTATCCGCTCATGAGACAATAACCCTGATAAATGCTTCAATAATATTGAAAAAGGAAGAGTCCTGAGGCG
GAAAGAACCAGCTGTGGAATGTGTGTCAGTTAGGGTGTGGAAAGTCCCCAGGCTCCCCAGCAGGCAGAAG
TATGCAAAGCATGCATCTCAATTAGTCAGCAACCAGGTGTGGAAAGTCCCCAGGCTCCCCAGCAGGCAGA
AGTATGCAAAGCATGCATCTCAATTAGTCAGCAACCATAGTCCCGCCCCTAACTCCGCCCATCCCGCCCC
TAACTCCGCCCAGTTCCGCCCATTCTCCGCCCCATGGCTGACTAATTTTTTTTATTTATGCAGAGGCCGA
GGCCGCCTCGGCCTCTGAGCTATTCCAGAAGTAGTGAGGAGGCTTTTTTGGAGGCCTAGGCTTTTGCAAA
GATCGATCAAGAGACAGGATGAGGATCGTTTCGCATGATTGAACAAGATGGATTGCACGCAGGTTCTCCG
GCCGCTTGGGTGGAGAGGCTATTCGGCTATGACTGGGCACAACAGACAATCGGCTGCTCTGATGCCGCCG
TGTTCCGGCTGTCAGCGCAGGGGCGCCCGGTTCTTTTTGTCAAGACCGACCTGTCCGGTGCCCTGAATGA
ACTGCAAGACGAGGCAGCGCGGCTATCGTGGCTGGCCACGACGGGCGTTCCTTGCGCAGCTGTGCTCGAC
GTTGTCACTGAAGCGGGAAGGGACTGGCTGCTATTGGGCGAAGTGCCGGGGCAGGATCTCCTGTCATCTC
ACCTTGCTCCTGCCGAGAAAGTATCCATCATGGCTGATGCAATGCGGCGGCTGCATACGCTTGATCCGGC
TACCTGCCCATTCGACCACCAAGCGAAACATCGCATCGAGCGAGCACGTACTCGGATGGAAGCCGGTCTT
GTCGATCAGGATGATCTGGACGAAGAGCATCAGGGGCTCGCGCCAGCCGAACTGTTCGCCAGGCTCAAGG
CGAGCATGCCCGACGGCGAGGATCTCGTCGTGACCCATGGCGATGCCTGCTTGCCGAATATCATGGTGGA
AAATGGCCGCTTTTCTGGATTCATCGACTGTGGCCGGCTGGGTGTGGCGGACCGCTATCAGGACATAGCG
TTGGCTACCCGTGATATTGCTGAAGAGCTTGGCGGCGAATGGGCTGACCGCTTCCTCGTGCTTTACGGTA
TCGCCGCTCCCGATTCGCAGCGCATCGCCTTCTATCGCCTTCTTGACGAGTTCTTCTGAGCGGGACTCTG
GGGTTCGAAATGACCGACCAAGCGACGCCCAACCTGCCATCACGAGATTTCGATTCCACCGCCGCCTTCT
ATGAAAGGTTGGGCTTCGGAATCGTTTTCCGGGACGCCGGCTGGATGATCCTCCAGCGCGGGGATCTCAT
GCTGGAGTTCTTCGCCCACCCTAGGGGGAGGCTAACTGAAACACGGAAGGAGACAATACCGGAAGGAACC
CGCGCTATGACGGCAATAAAAAGACAGAATAAAACGCACGGTGTTGGGTCGTTTGTTCATAAACGCGGGG
TTCGGTCCCAGGGCTGGCACTCTGTCGATACCCCACCGAGACCCCATTGGGGCCAATACGCCCGCGTTTC
TTCCTTTTCCCCACCCCACCCCCCAAGTTCGGGTGAAGGCCCAGGGCTCGCAGCCAACGTCGGGGCGGCA
GGCCCTGCCATAGCCTCAGGTTACTCATATATACTTTAGATTGATTTAAAACTTCATTTTTAATTTAAAA
GGATCTAGGTGAAGATCCTTTTTGATAATCTCATGACCAAAATCCCTTAACGTGAGTTTTCGTTCCACTG
AGCGTCAGACCCCGTAGAAAAGATCAAAGGATCTTCTTGAGATCCTTTTTTTCTGCGCGTAATCTGCTGC
TTGCAAACAAAAAAACCACCGCTACCAGCGGTGGTTTGTTTGCCGGATCAAGAGCTACCAACTCTTTTTC
CGAAGGTAACTGGCTTCAGCAGAGCGCAGATACCAAATACTGTCCTTCTAGTGTAGCCGTAGTTAGGCCA
CCACTTCAAGAACTCTGTAGCACCGCCTACATACCTCGCTCTGCTAATCCTGTTACCAGTGGCTGCTGCC
AGTGGCGATAAGTCGTGTCTTACCGGGTTGGACTCAAGACGATAGTTACCGGATAAGGCGCAGCGGTCGG
GCTGAACGGGGGGTTCGTGCACACAGCCCAGCTTGGAGCGAACGACCTACACCGAACTGAGATACCTACA
GCGTGAGCTATGAGAAAGCGCCACGCTTCCCGAAGGGAGAAAGGCGGACAGGTATCCGGTAAGCGGCAGG
GTCGGAACAGGAGAGCGCACGAGGGAGCTTCCAGGGGGAAACGCCTGGTATCTTTATAGTCCTGTCGGGT
TTCGCCACCTCTGACTTGAGCGTCGATTTTTGTGATGCTCGTCAGGGGGGCGGAGCCTATGGAAAAACGC
CAGCAACGCGGCCTTTTTACGGTTCCTGGCCTTTTGCTGGCCTTTTGCTCACATGTTCTTTCCTGCGTTA
TCCCCTGATTCTGTGGATAACCGTATTACCGCCATGCAT
Features (pLannotate 1.2.2; 18 found; start..end, strand, type, name):
     61..364     +  enhancer       CMV enhancer: human cytomegalovirus immediate early enhancer
    365..568     +  promoter       CMV promoter: human cytomegalovirus (CMV) immediate early promoter
    591..634     +  misc_feature   MCS (fragment): multiple cloning site
    640..3687    +  CDS            SMG5: SMG5_HUMAN - Also known as EST1B, KIAA1089. Experimental evidence at protein level: Swiss-Prot protein existence level 1. Plays a role in nonsense-mediated mRNA decay. Does not have RNase activity by itself. Promotes dephosphorylation of UPF1. Together with SMG7 is thought to provide a link to the mRNA degradation machinery involving exonucleolytic pathways, and to serve as an adapter for UPF1 to protein phosphatase 2A (PP2A), thereby triggering UPF1 dephosphorylation. Necessary for TERT activity. From Homo sapiens (Human).
   3690..3722    +  misc_feature   MCS (fragment): multiple cloning site
   3730..3771    +  CDS            V5 tag: epitope tag from simian virus 5
   3793..3906    +  CDS            SBP: streptavidin-binding peptide selected from a peptide library; binds streptavidin with nanomolar affinity (Keefe et al., 2001)
   3931..5022    +  CDS            MBP: maltose binding protein from E. coli; malE (mutated); This version of the gene does not encode a signal sequence, so MBP will remain in the cytosol.
   5041..5124    +  CDS            large T antigen (fragment): large T antigen from SV40 (simian virus 40)
   5147..5268    +  polyA_signal   SV40 poly(A) signal: SV40 polyadenylation signal
   5302..5730    -  rep_origin     f1 ori (sequence partly withheld): f1 bacteriophage origin of replication; arrow indicates direction of (+) strand synthesis
   5757..5861    +  promoter       AmpR promoter: bla
   5863..6220    +  promoter       SV40 promoter: SV40 enhancer and early promoter
   6255..7049    +  CDS            NeoR/KanR: aminoglycoside phosphotransferase from Tn5; aph(3')-II (or nptII); confers resistance to neomycin, kanamycin, and G418 (Geneticin®)
   7070..7222    +  CDS            ble (fragment): BLE_KLEPN - Experimental evidence at protein level: Swiss-Prot protein existence level 1. Binding protein with a strong affinity to the bleomycin family of antibiotics. Binds to CL990; an antimitotic-antibiotic compound. From Klebsiella pneumoniae.
   7281..7328    +  polyA_signal   HSV TK poly(A) signal: herpes simplex virus thymidine kinase polyadenylation signal (Cole and Stacy, 1985)
   7419..7435    -  polyA_signal   bGH poly(A) signal (fragment): bovine growth hormone polyadenylation signal
   7657..8245    +  rep_origin     ori: high-copy-number ColE1/pMB1/pBR322/pUC origin of replication
