[The description below was written by a language model from this plasmid's Addgene catalogue record and pLannotate feature annotations shown in this document.]
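Description:
pN1-HsSmg5-Q123E-siRNAres-V5-SBP-MBP_S is an 8.4 kb mammalian expression plasmid for human SMG5, a nonsense-mediated mRNA decay (NMD) factor that acts with SMG7 to promote UPF1 dephosphorylation and link it to the mRNA degradation machinery. The catalogue lists the backbone as unknown, although the "pN1" name and the feature layout resemble a common CMV-driven vector design for C-terminal fusions. The plasmid replicates at high copy in E. coli from a ColE1/pUC-type origin and also carries an f1 origin. A single NeoR/KanR gene is preceded by both a bacterial (bla) promoter and the SV40 enhancer/early promoter and followed by the HSV TK polyadenylation signal. It therefore confers kanamycin resistance in bacteria and can support G418 selection in mammalian cells. Short annotated fragments (ble, large T antigen, bGH poly(A)) look like backbone remnants rather than functional elements.

The CMV immediate-early enhancer and promoter drive the SMG5 open reading frame, which is followed on the same strand by a V5 epitope, a streptavidin-binding peptide (SBP) and a signal-sequence-free E. coli maltose-binding protein. An SV40 polyadenylation signal terminates the unit. This arrangement is consistent with a C-terminal V5-SBP-MBP tag that allows immunodetection and streptavidin-based pulldown of the protein. According to its name, the insert carries a Q123E substitution and is siRNA-resistant, which would suit complementation experiments after knockdown of endogenous SMG5, though the record does not state the specific changes that confer resistance. Relative to the NCBI reference, the depositor also notes three non-silent changes (K85R, L327P, C362R) and one silent mutation. The associated work concerns the 14-3-3-like domains of the SMG5–SMG7 heterodimer in NMD. The depositor sequence may be theoretical.
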