Addgene plasmid #147471: pN1-HsSmg5-Q123E-siRNAres-V5-SBP-MBP_S
Purpose: Mammalian Expression of HsSmg5-Q123E-siRNAres
Depositing lab: Elisa Izaurralde. Depositing organization: Max Planck Institute for Developmental Biology. Publication: An unusual arrangement of two 14-3-3-like domains in the SMG5-SMG7 heterodimer is required for efficient nonsense-mediated mRNA decay. Jonas S, Weichenrieder O, Izaurralde E. Genes Dev. 2013 Jan 15;27(2):211-25. doi: 10.1101/gad.206672.112. PubMed 23348841.
Backbone
  Vector backbone: Unknown
  Vector type: Mammalian Expression
Growth in bacteria
  Bacterial resistance: Kanamycin, 50 μg/mL
  Growth temperature: 37°C
  Growth strain: DH5alpha
  Copy number: High Copy
Gene/Insert
  Gene/Insert name: HsSmg5-Q123E-siRNAres
  Species: H. sapiens (human)
  Mutation: three non silent mutation A254G (K85R), T980C (L327P), T1084C (C362R) and one silent mutation, compared to the sequence given by NCBI: NM_015327.2
  Entrez Gene: SMG5 (a.k.a. EST1B, LPTS-RP1, LPTSRP1, SMG-5)
  Cloning method: Unknown
Terms and licenses: Academic/Nonprofit Terms; Industry Terms: Not Available to Industry
Depositor comments: Plasmids from this collection were made available to the research community and donated after the lab closed. Please note that the sequence provided by the depositing laboratory may be theoretical/predicted or based on Sanger sequencing results. There may be discrepancies between sequencing results obtained by Addgene and the depositor sequence. If an Addgene verified sequence is not available, please contact before placing your order to request that our lab fully sequence the plasmid.
How to cite: pN1-HsSmg5-Q123E-siRNAres-V5-SBP-MBP_S was a gift from Elisa Izaurralde (Addgene plasmid # 147471 ; http://n2t.net/addgene:147471 ; RRID:Addgene_147471)
